Addgene plasmid #141032: pENTR-L1-U6-BsmBI-R5
Purpose: (Empty Backbone) Mutisite Gateway mediated vector construction
Depositing lab: Hideyuki Okano. Depositing organization: Keio University. Publication: A versatile toolbox for knock-in gene targeting based on the Multisite Gateway technology. Yoshimatsu S, Sone T, Nakajima M, Sato T, Okochi R, Ishikawa M, Nakamura M, Sasaki E, Shiozawa S, Okano H. PLoS One. 2019 Aug 27;14(8):e0221164. doi: 10.1371/journal.pone.0221164. eCollection 2019. PubMed 31454364.
Backbone
  Vector backbone: pDONR
  Backbone manufacturer: Thermo Fisher Scientific
  Vector type: Mammalian Expression
Growth in bacteria
  Bacterial resistance: Kanamycin, 50 μg/mL
  Growth temperature: 37°C
  Growth strain: DH5alpha
  Copy number: High Copy
Gene/Insert
  Gene/Insert name: None
Terms and licenses: Academic/Nonprofit Terms; Industry Terms: Not Available to Industry
Depositor comments: Please note: Plasmid contains a 266 basepair deletion that removes the rrnB T1 and rrnB T2 terminators. This deletion is not known to affect plasmid function.
How to cite: pENTR-L1-U6-BsmBI-R5 was a gift from Hideyuki Okano (Addgene plasmid # 141032 ; http://n2t.net/addgene:141032 ; RRID:Addgene_141032)
