[The description below was written by a language model from this plasmid's Addgene catalogue record and pLannotate feature annotations shown in this document.]
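Description:
pENTR-L1-U6-BsmBI-R5 is a small (about 2.5 kb) MultiSite Gateway entry clone built on a pDONR-derived backbone and deposited as an empty backbone for modular vector assembly. It is maintained in E. coli through a high-copy ColE1/pUC-type origin of replication and selected with kanamycin via the aph(3')-Ia aminoglycoside phosphotransferase gene. The depositor notes a 266 bp deletion that removes the rrnB T1 and T2 transcription terminators normally present in this backbone. This deletion is not known to affect function, and the feature table accordingly shows no such terminators.

The functional cassette lies between an attL1 site and an attR5 site (the latter spans the numbering origin of the circular sequence). It consists of the human U6 RNA polymerase III promoter followed, after a short gap, by the Streptococcus pyogenes Cas9 guide RNA scaffold. No insert is recorded. The name indicates that BsmBI sites occupy the gap between promoter and scaffold, although these sites are not annotated in the feature table. In vectors of this design, the type IIS enzyme typically opens the plasmid so that annealed oligonucleotides encoding a target-specific spacer can be ligated in, creating a complete U6-driven sgRNA expression unit for mammalian cells.

The attL1/attR5 pairing defines the cassette as the first-position module in a MultiSite Gateway LR reaction, where it is joined in a fixed order and orientation with other entry clones carrying compatible att sites into a destination vector. According to the record, the plasmid belongs to a toolbox for building knock-in gene-targeting constructs, where it would supply the guide RNA component of a multi-part vector.
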