Features (pLannotate 1.2.2; 6 found; start..end, strand, type, name):
    264..1073    +  CDS            KanR: aminoglycoside phosphotransferase; aph(3')-Ia; confers resistance to kanamycin in bacteria or G418 (Geneticin®) in eukaryotes
   1216..1804    +  rep_origin     ori: high-copy-number ColE1/pMB1/pBR322/pUC origin of replication
   1931..2027    +  protein_bind   attL1: mutant version of attL; recombination site for the Gateway® LR reaction LR Clonase™
   2061..2301    +  promoter       U6 promoter: RNA polymerase III promoter for human U6 snRNA
   2351..2426    +  misc_RNA       gRNA scaffold: guide RNA scaffold for the Streptococcus pyogenes CRISPR/Cas9 system
   2476..116     +  protein_bind   attR5 (across the origin): mutant version of attR; recombination site for the Gateway® LR reaction LR Clonase™
>Addgene plasmid #141032 | pENTR-L1-U6-BsmBI-R5 | addgene full sequence | sequence record 302038 | Addgene NGS Result
TATACAAAAGTTGAACGAGAAACGTAAAATGATATAAATATCAATATATTAAATTAGATTTTGCATAAAA
AACAGACTACATAATACTGTAAAACACAACATATCCAGTCACTATGAATCAACTACTTAGATGGTATTAG
TGACCTGTACTGCAGCTCTGGCCCGTGTCTCAAAATCTCTGATGTTACATTGCACAAGATAAAAATATAT
CATCATGAACAATAAAACTGTCTGCTTACATAAACAGTAATACAAGGGGTGTTATGAGCCATATTCAACG
GGAAACGTCGAGGCCGCGATTAAATTCCAACATGGATGCTGATTTATATGGGTATAAATGGGCTCGCGAT
AATGTCGGGCAATCAGGTGCGACAATCTATCGCTTGTATGGGAAGCCCGATGCGCCAGAGTTGTTTCTGA
AACATGGCAAAGGTAGCGTTGCCAATGATGTTACAGATGAGATGGTCAGACTAAACTGGCTGACGGAATT
TATGCCTCTTCCGACCATCAAGCATTTTATCCGTACTCCTGATGATGCATGGTTACTCACCACTGCGATC
CCCGGAAAAACAGCATTCCAGGTATTAGAAGAATATCCTGATTCAGGTGAAAATATTGTTGATGCGCTGG
CAGTGTTCCTGCGCCGGTTGCATTCGATTCCTGTTTGTAATTGTCCTTTTAACAGCGATCGCGTATTTCG
TCTTGCTCAGGCGCAATCACGAATGAATAACGGTTTGGTTGATGCGAGTGATTTTGATGACGAGCGTAAT
GGCTGGCCTGTTGAACAAGTCTGGAAAGAAATGCATAAACTTTTGCCATTCTCACCGGATTCAGTCGTCA
CTCATGGTGATTTCTCACTTGATAACCTTATTTTTGACGAGGGGAAATTAATAGGTTGTATTGATGTTGG
ACGAGTCGGAATCGCAGACCGATACCAGGATCTTGCCATCCTATGGAACTGCCTCGGTGAGTTTTCTCCT
TCATTACAGAAACGGCTTTTTCAAAAATATGGTATTGATAATCCTGATATGAATAAATTGCAGTTTCATT
TGATGCTCGATGAGTTTTTCTAATCAGAATTGGTTAATTGGTTGTAACACTGGCAGAGCATTACGCTGAC
TTGACGGGACGGCGCAAGCTCATGACCAAAATCCCTTAACGTGAGTTTTCGTTCCACTGAGCGTCAGACC
CCGTAGAAAAGATCAAAGGATCTTCTTGAGATCCTTTTTTTCTGCGCGTAATCTGCTGCTTGCAAACAAA
AAAACCACCGCTACCAGCGGTGGTTTGTTTGCCGGATCAAGAGCTACCAACTCTTTTTCCGAAGGTAACT
GGCTTCAGCAGAGCGCAGATACCAAATACTGTTCTTCTAGTGTAGCCGTAGTTAGGCCACCACTTCAAGA
ACTCTGTAGCACCGCCTACATACCTCGCTCTGCTAATCCTGTTACCAGTGGCTGCTGCCAGTGGCGATAA
GTCGTGTCTTACCGGGTTGGACTCAAGACGATAGTTACCGGATAAGGCGCAGCGGTCGGGCTGAACGGGG
GGTTCGTGCACACAGCCCAGCTTGGAGCGAACGACCTACACCGAACTGAGATACCTACAGCGTGAGCTAT
GAGAAAGCGCCACGCTTCCCGAAGGGAGAAAGGCGGACAGGTATCCGGTAAGCGGCAGGGTCGGAACAGG
AGAGCGCACGAGGGAGCTTCCAGGGGGAAACGCCTGGTATCTTTATAGTCCTGTCGGGTTTCGCCACCTC
TGACTTGAGCGTCGATTTTTGTGATGCTCGTCAGGGGGGCGGAGCCTATGGAAAAACGCCAGCAACGCGG
CCTTTTTACGGTTCCTGGCCTTTTGCTGGCCTTTTGCTCACATGTTCTTTCCTGCGTTATCCCCTGATTC
TGTGGATAACCGTATTACCGCTAGCATGGATCTCGGGCCCCAAATAATGATTTTATTTTGACTGATAGTG
ACCTGTTCGTTGCAACAAATTGATGAGCAATGCTTTTTTATAATGCCAACTTTGTACAAAAAAGCAGTCG
ACTGGATCCGGTACCAAGGTCGGGCAGGAAGAGGGCCTATTTCCCATGATTCCTTCATATTTGCATATAC
GATACAAGGCTGTTAGAGAGATAATTAGAATTAATTTGACTGTAAACACAAAGATATTAGTACAAAATAC
GTGACGTAGAAAGTAATAATTTCTTGGGTAGTTTGCAGTTTTAAAATTATGTTTTAAAATGGACTATCAT
ATGCTTACCGTAACTTGAAAGTATTTCGATTTCTTGGCTTTATATATCTTGTGGAAAGGACGAAACACCG
TTCACTGCCGTATAGGCAGTGAGACGATTAATGCGTCTCAGTTTTAGAGCTAGAAATAGCAAGTTAAAAT
AAGGCTAGTCCGTTATCAACTTGAAAAAGTGGCACCGAGTCGGTGCGTTCACTGCCGTATAGGCAGTTTT
TTTAAGCTTGGGCCGCTCGAGGTACCAACTTTG
